Addgene plasmid #144615: TFORF3139
Purpose: Lentiviral vector for overexpressing transcription factor ORFs with unique 24-bp barcodes. Barcodes facilitate identification of transcription factors in pooled screens.
Depositing lab: Feng Zhang. Depositing organization: Broad Institute. Publication: A transcription factor atlas of directed differentiation. Joung J, Ma S, Tay T, Geiger-Schuller KR, Kirchgatterer PC, Verdine VK, Guo B, Arias-Garcia MA, Allen WE, Singh A, Kuksenko O, Abudayyeh OO, Gootenberg JS, Fu Z, Macrae RK, Buenrostro JD, Regev A, Zhang F. Cell. 2023 Jan 5;186(1):209-229.e26. doi: 10.1016/j.cell.2022.11.026. PubMed 36608654.
Backbone
  Vector backbone: pLX_TRC317
  Backbone manufacturer: Broad Institute Genetic Perturbation Platform
  Backbone size w/o insert (bp): 8264
  Vector type: Mammalian Expression, Lentiviral
  Selectable markers: Puromycin
Growth in bacteria
  Bacterial resistance: Ampicillin, 100 μg/mL
  Growth temperature: 37°C
  Growth strain: NEB Stable
  Copy number: High Copy
Gene/Insert
  Gene/Insert name: PPARG
  Species: H. sapiens (human)
  Insert size (bp): 1727
  Entrez Gene: PPARG (a.k.a. CIMT1, GLM1, NR1C3, PPARG1, PPARG2, PPARG5, PPARgamma)
  Promoter: EF1a
  Cloning method: Gateway Cloning
  Sequencing primers: 5′ GGGTGGAGACTGAAGTTAGGCCAG; 3′ CACATAGCGTAAAAGGAGCAACATAG
Resource information
  A portion of this plasmid was derived from a plasmid made by: Broad Institute Genetic Perturbation Platform
Terms and licenses: Academic/Nonprofit Terms; Industry Terms: Not Available to Industry
Depositor comments: NM_015869.4 Please test multiple small colonies in case of plasmid recombination. To make this collection available in a timely manner, a portion of this collection was not fully sequenced by Addgene. If an Addgene verified full plasmid sequence is not available, please contact us prior to placing an order to request the full sequence.
How to cite: TFORF3139 was a gift from Feng Zhang (Addgene plasmid # 144615 ; http://n2t.net/addgene:144615 ; RRID:Addgene_144615)
