[The description below was written by a language model from this plasmid's Addgene catalogue record and the feature table of its GenBank file.]
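Description:
TFORF3139 is a lentiviral mammalian expression plasmid from the Multiplexed Overexpression of Regulatory Factors (MORF) collection, built on the pLX_TRC317 backbone and carrying the human transcription factor PPARG. The full construct is about 10 kb. It is maintained in E. coli through a high-copy ColE1/pUC-type origin with ampicillin resistance (bla), and the backbone also retains an f1 origin and flanking lac, T7 and T3 promoter elements. The depositor warns that the plasmid can recombine, as is common for LTR-containing vectors.

The viral portion has a third-generation, self-inactivating layout. An RSV promoter drives a truncated HIV-1 5' LTR, followed by the Psi packaging signal, the RRE for Rev-dependent export of the genomic RNA, and a cPPT/CTS; the transfer region ends in a U3-deleted 3' LTR with a downstream SV40 poly(A) signal. Two expression units sit between the LTRs. An SV40 early promoter drives puromycin N-acetyltransferase for selecting transduced cells. Downstream, the EF-1-alpha promoter with its first intron drives the PPARG ORF, which was inserted by Gateway cloning and is therefore flanked by attB1 and attB2 sites. A V5 epitope tag is annotated just after attB2, although the record does not say whether the ORF reads through into it. A WPRE follows to enhance transcript expression.

Each clone in the collection carries a unique 24-bp barcode, which is not annotated in the feature table. The barcode lets the overexpressed factor be identified by sequencing in pooled screens, such as those searching for drivers of directed differentiation.
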