LOCUS       Exported 9991 bp ds-DNA circular SYN 13-MAY-2021
DEFINITION  Lentiviral vector for overexpressing transcription factor ORFs with
            unique 24-bp barcodes. Barcodes facilitate identification of
            transcription factors in pooled screens..
ACCESSION   .
VERSION     .
KEYWORDS    TFORF3139
SOURCE      synthetic DNA construct
  ORGANISM  synthetic DNA construct
REFERENCE   1 (bases 1 to 9991)
  AUTHORS   Joung J, Zhang F
  TITLE     Multiplexed Overexpression of Regulatory Factors (MORF) Collection
  JOURNAL   unpublished
REFERENCE   2 (bases 1 to 9991)
  AUTHORS   .
  TITLE     Direct Submission
  JOURNAL   Exported May 13, 2021 from SnapGene Server 1.1.58
            http://www.snapgene.com
FEATURES             Location/Qualifiers
     source          1..9991
                     /organism="synthetic DNA construct"
                     /mol_type="other DNA"
     promoter        5..231
                     /label=RSV promoter
                     /note="Rous sarcoma virus enhancer/promoter"
     LTR             232..412
                     /label=5' LTR (truncated)
                     /note="truncated 5' long terminal repeat (LTR) from HIV-1"
     misc_feature    459..584
                     /label=HIV-1 Psi
                     /note="packaging signal of human immunodeficiency virus
                     type 1"
     misc_feature    1077..1310
                     /label=RRE
                     /note="The Rev response element (RRE) of HIV-1 allows for
                     Rev-dependent mRNA export from the nucleus to the
                     cytoplasm."
     CDS             1495..1539
                     /codon_start=1
                     /product="antigenic peptide corresponding to amino acids
                     655 to 669 of the HIV envelope protein gp41 (Lutje Hulsik
                     et al., 2013)"
                     /label=gp41 peptide
                     /note="recognized by the 2H10 single-chain llama nanobody"
                     /translation="KNEQELLELDKWASL"
     promoter        1770..1980
                     /label=SV40 promoter
                     /note="SV40 early promoter"
     promoter        1792..1988
                     /label=SV40 promoter
                     /note="SV40 early promoter"
     rep_origin      1839..1974
                     /label=SV40 ori
                     /note="SV40 origin of replication"
     CDS             2020..2622
                     /codon_start=1
                     /gene="pac from Streptomyces alboniger"
                     /product="puromycin N-acetyltransferase"
                     /label=PuroR
                     /note="confers resistance to puromycin"
                     /translation="MTEYKPTVRLATRDDVPRAVRTLAAAFADYPATRHTVDPDRHIER
                     VTELQELFLTRVGLDIGKVWVADDGAAVAVWTTPESVEAGAVFAEIGPRMAELSGSRLA
                     AQQQMEGLLAPHRPKEPAWFLATVGVSPDHQGKGLGSAVVLPGVEAAERAGVPAFLETS
                     APRNLPFYERLGFTVTADVEVPEGPRTWCMTRKPGAS"
     primer_bind     complement(2020..2039)
                     /label=Puro-R
                     /note="Puromycin resistance gene, reverse primer. Also
                     called puro-variant-R"
     primer_bind     2516..2536
                     /label=Puro-F
                     /note="Puromycin resistance gene, forward primer"
     misc_feature    2665..2782
                     /label=cPPT/CTS
                     /note="central polypurine tract and central termination
                     sequence of HIV-1"
     promoter        2920..4098
                     /label=EF-1-alpha promoter
                     /note="strong constitutive promoter for human elongation
                     factor EF-1-alpha"
     intron          3151..4089
                     /label=EF-1-alpha intron A
                     /note="intron upstream of the start codon of human
                     EF-1-alpha"
     primer_bind     4046..4066
                     /label=EF1a-F
                     /note="Human elongation factor-1a promoter, forward primer"
     protein_bind    4118..4142
                     /gene="mutant version of attB"
                     /label=attB1
                     /bound_moiety="BP Clonase(TM)"
                     /note="recombination site for the Gateway(R) BP reaction"
     protein_bind    complement(5664..5688)
                     /gene="mutant version of attB"
                     /label=attB2
                     /bound_moiety="BP Clonase(TM)"
                     /note="recombination site for the Gateway(R) BP reaction"
     CDS             5696..5737
                     /codon_start=1
                     /product="epitope tag from simian virus 5"
                     /label=V5 tag
                     /translation="GKPIPNPLLGLDST"
     misc_feature    5848..6436
                     /label=WPRE
                     /note="woodchuck hepatitis virus posttranscriptional
                     regulatory element"
     primer_bind     complement(5901..5921)
                     /label=WPRE-R
                     /note="WPRE, reverse primer"
     CDS             complement(6319..6330)
                     /codon_start=1
                     /product="Factor Xa recognition and cleavage site"
                     /label=Factor Xa site
                     /translation="IEGR"
     LTR             6508..6741
                     /label=3' LTR (Delta-U3)
                     /note="self-inactivating 3' long terminal repeat (LTR) from
                     HIV-1"
     polyA_signal    6819..6940
                     /label=SV40 poly(A) signal
                     /note="SV40 polyadenylation signal"
     primer_bind     complement(6856..6875)
                     /label=SV40pA-R
                     /note="SV40 polyA, reverse primer"
     primer_bind     6910..6929
                     /label=EBV-rev
                     /note="SV40 polyA terminator, reverse primer"
     rep_origin      6980..7115
                     /label=SV40 ori
                     /note="SV40 origin of replication"
     primer_bind     complement(7135..7154)
                     /label=T7
                     /note="T7 promoter, forward primer"
     promoter        complement(7136..7154)
                     /label=T7 promoter
                     /note="promoter for bacteriophage T7 RNA polymerase"
     primer_bind     complement(7164..7181)
                     /label=M13 Forward
                     /note="In lacZ gene. Also called M13-F20 or M13 (-21)
                     Forward"
     primer_bind     complement(7164..7180)
                     /label=M13 fwd
                     /note="common sequencing primer, one of multiple similar
                     variants"
     primer_bind     complement(7173..7195)
                     /label=M13/pUC Forward
                     /note="In lacZ gene"
     rep_origin      7322..7777
                     /direction=RIGHT
                     /label=f1 ori
                     /note="f1 bacteriophage origin of replication; arrow
                     indicates direction of (+) strand synthesis"
     primer_bind     complement(7409..7428)
                     /label=F1ori-R
                     /note="F1 origin, reverse primer"
     primer_bind     7619..7640
                     /label=F1ori-F
                     /note="F1 origin, forward primer"
     promoter        7803..7907
                     /gene="bla"
                     /label=AmpR promoter
     CDS             7908..8768
                     /codon_start=1
                     /gene="bla"
                     /product="beta-lactamase"
                     /label=AmpR
                     /note="confers resistance to ampicillin, carbenicillin, and
                     related antibiotics"
                     /translation="MSIQHFRVALIPFFAAFCLPVFAHPETLVKVKDAEDQLGARVGYI
                     ELDLNSGKILESFRPEERFPMMSTFKVLLCGAVLSRIDAGQEQLGRRIHYSQNDLVEYS
                     PVTEKHLTDGMTVRELCSAAITMSDNTAANLLLTTIGGPKELTAFLHNMGDHVTRLDRW
                     EPELNEAIPNDERDTTMPVAMATTLRKLLTGELLTLASRQQLIDWMEADKVAGPLLRSA
                     LPAGWFIADKSGAGERGSRGIIAALGPDGKPSRIVVIYTTGSQATMDERNRQIAEIGAS
                     LIKHW"
     primer_bind     complement(8126..8145)
                     /label=Amp-R
                     /note="Ampicillin resistance gene, reverse primer"
     rep_origin      8939..9527
                     /direction=RIGHT
                     /label=ori
                     /note="high-copy-number ColE1/pMB1/pBR322/pUC origin of
                     replication"
     primer_bind     9428..9447
                     /label=pBR322ori-F
                     /note="pBR322 origin, forward primer"
     primer_bind     9681..9698
                     /label=L4440
                     /note="L4440 vector, forward primer"
     protein_bind    9815..9836
                     /label=CAP binding site
                     /bound_moiety="E. coli catabolite activator protein"
                     /note="CAP binding activates transcription in the presence
                     of cAMP."
     promoter        9851..9881
                     /label=lac promoter
                     /note="promoter for the E. coli lac operon"
     protein_bind    9889..9905
                     /label=lac operator
                     /bound_moiety="lac repressor encoded by lacI"
                     /note="The lac repressor binds to the lac operator to
                     inhibit transcription in E. coli. This inhibition can be
                     relieved by adding lactose or
                     isopropyl-beta-D-thiogalactopyranoside (IPTG)."
     primer_bind     9894..9916
                     /label=M13/pUC Reverse
                     /note="In lacZ gene"
     primer_bind     9913..9929
                     /label=M13 rev
                     /note="common sequencing primer, one of multiple similar
                     variants"
     primer_bind     9913..9929
                     /label=M13 Reverse
                     /note="In lacZ gene. Also called M13-rev"
     primer_bind     9948..9968
                     /label=T3
                     /note="T3 promoter, forward primer"
     promoter        9950..9968
                     /label=T3 promoter
                     /note="promoter for bacteriophage T3 RNA polymerase"
ORIGIN
        1 ttaatgtagt cttatgcaat actcttgtag tcttgcaaca tggtaacgat gagttagcaa
       61 catgccttac aaggagagaa aaagcaccgt gcatgccgat tggtggaagt aaggtggtac
      121 gatcgtgcct tattaggaag gcaacagacg ggtctgacat ggattggacg aaccactgaa
      181 ttgccgcatt gcagagatat tgtatttaag tgcctagctc gatacataaa cgggtctctc
      241 tggttagacc agatctgagc ctgggagctc tctggctaac tagggaaccc actgcttaag
      301 cctcaataaa gcttgccttg agtgcttcaa gtagtgtgtg cccgtctgtt gtgtgactct
      361 ggtaactaga gatccctcag acccttttag tcagtgtgga aaatctctag cagtggcgcc
      421 cgaacaggga cttgaaagcg aaagggaaac cagaggagct ctctcgacgc aggactcggc
      481 ttgctgaagc gcgcacggca agaggcgagg ggcggcgact ggtgagtacg ccaaaaattt
      541 tgactagcgg aggctagaag gagagagatg ggtgcgagag cgtcagtatt aagcggggga
      601 gaattagatc gcgatgggaa aaaattcggt taaggccagg gggaaagaaa aaatataaat
      661 taaaacatat agtatgggca agcagggagc tagaacgatt cgcagttaat cctggcctgt
      721 tagaaacatc agaaggctgt agacaaatac tgggacagct acaaccatcc cttcagacag
      781 gatcagaaga acttagatca ttatataata cagtagcaac cctctattgt gtgcatcaaa
      841 ggatagagat aaaagacacc aaggaagctt tagacaagat agaggaagag caaaacaaaa
      901 gtaagaccac cgcacagcaa gcggccgctg atcttcagac ctggaggagg agatatgagg
      961 gacaattgga gaagtgaatt atataaatat aaagtagtaa aaattgaacc attaggagta
     1021 gcacccacca aggcaaagag aagagtggtg cagagagaaa aaagagcagt gggaatagga
     1081 gctttgttcc ttgggttctt gggagcagca ggaagcacta tgggcgcagc gtcaatgacg
     1141 ctgacggtac aggccagaca attattgtct ggtatagtgc agcagcagaa caatttgctg
     1201 agggctattg aggcgcaaca gcatctgttg caactcacag tctggggcat caagcagctc
     1261 caggcaagaa tcctggctgt ggaaagatac ctaaaggatc aacagctcct ggggatttgg
     1321 ggttgctctg gaaaactcat ttgcaccact gctgtgcctt ggaatgctag ttggagtaat
     1381 aaatctctgg aacagatttg gaatcacacg acctggatgg agtgggacag agaaattaac
     1441 aattacacaa gcttaataca ctccttaatt gaagaatcgc aaaaccagca agaaaagaat
     1501 gaacaagaat tattggaatt agataaatgg gcaagtttgt ggaattggtt taacataaca
     1561 aattggctgt ggtatataaa attattcata atgatagtag gaggcttggt aggtttaaga
     1621 atagtttttg ctgtactttc tatagtgaat agagttaggc agggatattc accattatcg
     1681 tttcagaccc acctcccaac cccgagggga cccatgcatt gcatctcaat tagtcagcaa
     1741 ccaggtgtgg aaagtcccca ggctccccag caggcagaag tatgcaaagc atgcgtctca
     1801 attagtcagc aaccatagtc ccgcccctaa ctccgcccat cccgccccta actccgccca
     1861 gttccgccca ttctccgccc catggctgac taattttttt tatttatgca gaggccgagg
     1921 ccgcctcggc ctctgagcta ttccagaagt agtgaggagg cttttttgga ggcctaggct
     1981 tttgcaaaaa gctttctaga ggtaccaccg gagcttacca tgaccgagta caagcccacg
     2041 gtgcgcctcg ccacccgcga cgacgtcccc agggccgtac gcaccctcgc cgccgcgttc
     2101 gccgactacc ccgccacgcg ccacaccgtc gatccggacc gccacatcga gcgggtcacc
     2161 gagctgcaag aactcttcct cacgcgcgtc gggctcgaca tcggcaaggt gtgggtcgcg
     2221 gacgacggcg ccgccgtggc ggtctggacc acgccggaga gcgtcgaagc gggggcggtg
     2281 ttcgccgaga tcggcccgcg catggccgag ttgagcggtt cccggctggc cgcgcagcaa
     2341 cagatggaag gcctcctggc gccgcaccgg cccaaggagc ccgcgtggtt cctggccacc
     2401 gtcggcgtct cgcccgacca ccagggcaag ggtctgggca gcgccgtcgt gctccccgga
     2461 gtggaggcgg ccgagcgcgc cggggtgccc gccttcctgg agacctccgc gccccgcaac
     2521 ctccccttct acgagcggct cggcttcacc gtcaccgccg acgtcgaggt gcccgaagga
     2581 ccgcgcacct ggtgcatgac ccgcaagccc ggtgccagtt aacgaattct agatcttgag
     2641 acaaatggca gtattcatcc acaattttaa aagaaaaggg gggattgggg ggtacagtgc
     2701 aggggaaaga atagtagaca taatagcaac agacatacaa actaaagaat tacaaaaaca
     2761 aattacaaaa attcaaaatt ttcgggttta ttacagggac agcagagatc cactttggcg
     2821 ccggctcgag gcctgcaggt gcaaagatgg ataaagtttt aaacagagag gaatctttgc
     2881 agctaatgga ccttctaggt cttgaaagga gtgggaattg gctccggtgc ccgtcagtgg
     2941 gcagagcgca catcgcccac agtccccgag aagttggggg gaggggtcgg caattgaacc
     3001 ggtgcctaga gaaggtggcg cggggtaaac tgggaaagtg atgtcgtgta ctggctccgc
     3061 ctttttcccg agggtggggg agaaccgtat ataagtgcag tagtcgccgt gaacgttctt
     3121 tttcgcaacg ggtttgccgc cagaacacag gtaagtgccg tgtgtggttc ccgcgggcct
     3181 ggcctcttta cgggttatgg cccttgcgtg ccttgaatta cttccacctg gctgcagtac
     3241 gtgattcttg atcccgagct tcgggttgga agtgggtggg agagttcgag gccttgcgct
     3301 taaggagccc cttcgcctcg tgcttgagtt gaggcctggc ctgggcgctg gggccgccgc
     3361 gtgcgaatct ggtggcacct tcgcgcctgt ctcgctgctt tcgataagtc tctagccatt
     3421 taaaattttt gatgacctgc tgcgacgctt tttttctggc aagatagtct tgtaaatgcg
     3481 ggccaagatc tgcacactgg tatttcggtt tttggggccg cgggcggcga cggggcccgt
     3541 gcgtcccagc gcacatgttc ggcgaggcgg ggcctgcgag cgcggccacc gagaatcgga
     3601 cgggggtagt ctcaagctgg ccggcctgct ctggtgcctg gcctcgcgcc gccgtgtatc
     3661 gccccgccct gggcggcaag gctggcccgg tcggcaccag ttgcgtgagc ggaaagatgg
     3721 ccgcttcccg gccctgctgc agggagctca aaatggagga cgcggcgctc gggagagcgg
     3781 gcgggtgagt cacccacaca aaggaaaagg gcctttccgt cctcagccgt cgcttcatgt
     3841 gactccacgg agtaccgggc gccgtccagg cacctcgatt agttctcgag cttttggagt
     3901 acgtcgtctt taggttgggg ggaggggttt tatgcgatgg agtttcccca cactgagtgg
     3961 gtggagactg aagttaggcc agcttggcac ttgatgtaat tctccttgga atttgccctt
     4021 tttgagtttg gatcttggtt cattctcaag cctcagacag tggttcaaag tttttttctt
     4081 ccatttcagg tgtcgtgagg ctagcatcga ttgatcaaca agtttgtaca aaaaagcagg
     4141 caccatgggt gaaactctgg gagattctcc tattgaccca gaaagcgatt ccttcactga
     4201 tacactgtct gcaaacatat cacaagaaat gaccatggtt gacacagaga tgccattctg
     4261 gcccaccaac tttgggatca gctccgtgga tctctccgta atggaagacc actcccactc
     4321 ctttgatatc aagcccttca ctactgttga cttctccagc atttctactc cacattacga
     4381 agacattcca ttcacaagaa cagatccagt ggttgcagat tacaagtatg acctgaaact
     4441 tcaagagtac caaagtgcaa tcaaagtgga gcctgcatct ccaccttatt attctgagaa
     4501 gactcagctc tacaataagc ctcatgaaga gccttccaac tccctcatgg caattgaatg
     4561 tcgtgtctgt ggagataaag cttctggatt tcactatgga gttcatgctt gtgaaggatg
     4621 caagggtttc ttccggagaa caatcagatt gaagcttatc tatgacagat gtgatcttaa
     4681 ctgtcggatc cacaaaaaaa gtagaaataa atgtcagtac tgtcggtttc agaaatgcct
     4741 tgcagtgggg atgtctcata atgccatcag gtttgggcgg atgccacagg ccgagaagga
     4801 gaagctgttg gcggagatct ccagtgatat cgacnnnnnn nnnnnnnnnn nnnnnnnnnn
     4861 nnnnnnnnnn nnnnnnnnnn nnnnnnnnnn nnnnnnnnnn nnnnnnnnnn nnnnnnnnnn
     4921 nnnnnnnnnn nnnnnnnnnn nnnnnnnnnn nnnnnnnnnn nnnnnnnnnn nnnnnnnnnn
     4981 nnnnnnnnnn nnnnnnnnnn nnnnnnnnnn nnnnnnnnnn nnnnnnnnnn nnnnnnnnnn
     5041 nnnnnnnnnn nnnnnnnnnn nnnnnnnnnn nnnnnnnnnn nnnnnnnnnn nnnnnnnnnn
     5101 nnnnnnnnnn nnnnnnnnnn nnnnnnnnnn nnnnnnnnnn nnnnnnnnnn nnnnnnnnnn
     5161 nnnnnnnnnn nnnnnnnnnn nnnnnnnnnn nnnnnnnnnn nnnnnnnnnn nnnnnnnnnn
     5221 nnnnnnnnnn nnnnnnnnnn nnnnnnnnnn nnnnnnnnnn nnnnnnnnnn nnnnnnnnnn
     5281 nnnnnnnnnn nnnnnnnnnn nnnnnnnnnn nnnnnnnnnn nnnnnnnnnn nnnnnnnnnn
     5341 nnnnnnnnnn nnnnnnnnnn nnnnnnnnnn nnnnnnnnnn nnnnnnnnnn nnnnnnnnnn
     5401 nnnnnnnnnn nnnnnnnnnn nnnnnnnnnn nnnnnnnnnn nnnnnnnnnn nnnnnnnnnn
     5461 nnnnnnnnnn nnnnnnnnnn nnnnnnnnnn nnnnnnnnnn nnnnnnnnnn nnnnnnnnnn
     5521 nnnnnnnnnn nnnnnnnnnn nnnnnnnnnn nnnnnnnnnn nnnnnnnnnn nnnnnnnnnn
     5581 nnnnnnnnnn nnnnnnnnnn nnnnnnnnnn nnnnnnnnnn nnnnnnnnnn nnnnnnnnnn
     5641 nnnnnnnnnn nnnnnntact agaacccagc tttcttgtac aaagtggttg atatcggtaa
     5701 gcctatccct aaccctctcc tcggtctcga ttctacgtag taatgaacta gtccgtaact
     5761 tgaaagtatt tcgatttctt ggctttatat atcttgtgga aaggacgagc aatggcgctc
     5821 tcagacgtag tcacgcgtta agtcgacaat caacctctgg attacaaaat ttgtgaaaga
     5881 ttgactggta ttcttaacta tgttgctcct tttacgctat gtggatacgc tgctttaatg
     5941 cctttgtatc atgctattgc ttcccgtatg gctttcattt tctcctcctt gtataaatcc
     6001 tggttgctgt ctctttatga ggagttgtgg cccgttgtca ggcaacgtgg cgtggtgtgc
     6061 actgtgtttg ctgacgcaac ccccactggt tggggcattg ccaccacctg tcagctcctt
     6121 tccgggactt tcgctttccc cctccctatt gccacggcgg aactcatcgc cgcctgcctt
     6181 gcccgctgct ggacaggggc tcggctgttg ggcactgaca attccgtggt gttgtcgggg
     6241 aaatcatcgt cctttccttg gctgctcgcc tgtgttgcca cctggattct gcgcgggacg
     6301 tccttctgct acgtcccttc ggccctcaat ccagcggacc ttccttcccg cggcctgctg
     6361 ccggctctgc ggcctcttcc gcgtcttcgc cttcgccctc agacgagtcg gatctccctt
     6421 tgggccgcct ccccgcgtcg actttaagac caatgactta caaggcagct gtagatctta
     6481 gccacttttt aaaagaaaag gggggactgg aagggctaat tcactcccaa cgaagacaag
     6541 atctgctttt tgcttgtact gggtctctct ggttagacca gatctgagcc tgggagctct
     6601 ctggctaact agggaaccca ctgcttaagc ctcaataaag cttgccttga gtgcttcaag
     6661 tagtgtgtgc ccgtctgttg tgtgactctg gtaactagag atccctcaga cccttttagt
     6721 cagtgtggaa aatctctagc agtacgtata gtagttcatg tcatcttatt attcagtatt
     6781 tataacttgc aaagaaatga atatcagaga gtgagaggaa cttgtttatt gcagcttata
     6841 atggttacaa ataaagcaat agcatcacaa atttcacaaa taaagcattt ttttcactgc
     6901 attctagttg tggtttgtcc aaactcatca atgtatctta tcatgtctgg ctctagctat
     6961 cccgccccta actccgccca tcccgcccct aactccgccc agttccgccc attctccgcc
     7021 ccatggctga ctaatttttt ttatttatgc agaggccgag gccgcctcgg cctctgagct
     7081 attccagaag tagtgaggag gcttttttgg aggcctaggg acgtacccaa ttcgccctat
     7141 agtgagtcgt attacgcgcg ctcactggcc gtcgttttac aacgtcgtga ctgggaaaac
     7201 cctggcgtta cccaacttaa tcgccttgca gcacatcccc ctttcgccag ctggcgtaat
     7261 agcgaagagg cccgcaccga tcgcccttcc caacagttgc gcagcctgaa tggcgaatgg
     7321 gnnnnnnnnn nnnnnnnnnn nnnnnnnnnn nnnnnnnnnn nnnnnnnnnn nnnnnnnnnn
     7381 nnnnnnnnnn nnnnnnnnnn nnnnnnnnnn nnnnnnnnnn nnnnnnnnnn nnnnnnnnnn
     7441 nnnnncnnnn nnnnnnnnnn nnnnnnnnnn nnnnnnnnnn nnnnnnnnnn nnnnnnnnnn
     7501 nnnnnnnnnn nnnnnnnnnn nnnnnnnnnn nnnnnnnann nnnnnnnnnn nnnnnnnnnn
     7561 nnnnnnnnnn nnnnnnnnnn nnnnnnncct ttgacgttgg agtccacgtt ctttaatagt
     7621 ggactcttgt tccaaactgg aacaacactc aaccctatct cggtctattc ttttgattta
     7681 taagggattt tgccgatttc ggcctattgg ttaaaaaatg agctgattta acaaaaattt
     7741 aacgcgaatt ttaacaaaat attaacgctt acaatttagg tggcactttt cggggaaatg
     7801 tgcgcggaac ccctatttgt ttatttttct aaatacattc aaatatgtat ccgctcatga
     7861 gacaataacc ctgataaatg cttcaataat attgaaaaag gaagagtatg agtattcaac
     7921 atttccgtgt cgcccttatt cccttttttg cggcattttg ccttcctgtt tttgctcacc
     7981 cagaaacgct ggtgaaagta aaagatgctg aagatcagtt gggtgcacga gtgggttaca
     8041 tcgaactgga tctcaacagc ggtaagatcc ttgagagttt tcgccccgaa gaacgttttc
     8101 caatgatgag cacttttaaa gttctgctat gtggcgcggt attatcccgt attgacgccg
     8161 ggcaagagca actcggtcgc cgcatacact attctcagaa tgacttggtt gagtactcac
     8221 cagtcacaga aaagcatctt acggatggca tgacagtaag agaattatgc agtgctgcca
     8281 taaccatgag tgataacact gcggccaact tacttctgac aacgatcgga ggaccgaagg
     8341 agctaaccgc ttttttgcac aacatggggg atcatgtaac tcgccttgat cgttgggaac
     8401 cggagctgaa tgaagccata ccaaacgacg agcgtgacac cacgatgcct gtagcaatgg
     8461 caacaacgtt gcgcaaacta ttaactggcg aactacttac tctagcttcc cggcaacaat
     8521 taatagactg gatggaggcg gataaagttg caggaccact tctgcgctcg gcccttccgg
     8581 ctggctggtt tattgctgat aaatctggag ccggtgagcg tgggtctcgc ggtatcattg
     8641 cagcactggg gccagatggt aagccctccc gtatcgtagt tatctacacg acggggagtc
     8701 aggcaactat ggatgaacga aatagacaga tcgctgagat aggtgcctca ctgattaagc
     8761 attggtaact gtcagaccaa gtttactcat atatacttta gattgattta aaacttcatt
     8821 tttaatttaa aaggatctag gtgaagatcc tttttgataa tctcatgacc aaaatccctt
     8881 aacgtgagtt ttcgttccac tgagcgtcag accccgtaga aaagatcaaa ggatcttctt
     8941 gagatccttt ttttctgcgc gtaatctgct gcttgcaaac aaaaaaacca ccgctaccag
     9001 cggtggtttg tttgccggat caagagctac caactctttt tccgaaggta actggcttca
     9061 gcagagcgca gataccaaat actgttcttc tagtgtagcc gtagttaggc caccacttca
     9121 agaactctgt agcaccgcct acatacctcg ctctgctaat cctgttacca gtggctgctg
     9181 ccagtggcga taagtcgtgt cttaccgggt tggactcaag acgatagtta ccggataagg
     9241 cgcagcggtc gggctgaacg gggggttcgt gcacacagcc cagcttggag cgaacgacct
     9301 acaccgaact gagataccta cagcgtgagc tatgagaaag cgccacgctt cccgaaggga
     9361 gaaaggcgga caggtatccg gtaagcggca gggtcggaac aggagagcgc acgagggagc
     9421 ttccaggggg aaacgcctgg tatctttata gtcctgtcgg gtttcgccac ctctgacttg
     9481 agcgtcgatt tttgtgatgc tcgtcagggg ggcggagcct atggaaaaac gccagcaacg
     9541 cggccttttt acggttcctg gccttttgct ggccttttgc tcacatgttc tttcctgcgt
     9601 tatcccctga ttctgtggat aaccgtatta ccgcctttga gtgagctgat accgctcgcc
     9661 gcagccgaac gaccgagcgc agcgagtcag tgagcgagga agcggaagag cgcccaatac
     9721 gcaaaccgcc tctccccgcg cgttggccga ttcattaatg cagctggcac gacaggtttc
     9781 ccgactggaa agcgggcagt gagcgcaacg caattaatgt gagttagctc actcattagg
     9841 caccccaggc tttacacttt atgcttccgg ctcgtatgtt gtgtggaatt gtgagcggat
     9901 aacaatttca cacaggaaac agctatgacc atgattacgc caagcgcgca attaaccctc
     9961 actaaaggga acaaaagctg gagctgcaag c
//
