>Addgene plasmid #144615 | TFORF3139 | depositor partial sequence | sequence record 285960 | Insert
ATCGATTGATCAACAAGTTTGTACAAAAAAGCAGGCACCATGGGTGAAACTCTGGGAGATTCTCCTATTG
ACCCAGAAAGCGATTCCTTCACTGATACACTGTCTGCAAACATATCACAAGAAATGACCATGGTTGACAC
AGAGATGCCATTCTGGCCCACCAACTTTGGGATCAGCTCCGTGGATCTCTCCGTAATGGAAGACCACTCC
CACTCCTTTGATATCAAGCCCTTCACTACTGTTGACTTCTCCAGCATTTCTACTCCACATTACGAAGACA
TTCCATTCACAAGAACAGATCCAGTGGTTGCAGATTACAAGTATGACCTGAAACTTCAAGAGTACCAAAG
TGCAATCAAAGTGGAGCCTGCATCTCCACCTTATTATTCTGAGAAGACTCAGCTCTACAATAAGCCTCAT
GAAGAGCCTTCCAACTCCCTCATGGCAATTGAATGTCGTGTCTGTGGAGATAAAGCTTCTGGATTTCACT
ATGGAGTTCATGCTTGTGAAGGATGCAAGGGTTTCTTCCGGAGAACAATCAGATTGAAGCTTATCTATGA
CAGATGTGATCTTAACTGTCGGATCCACAAAAAAAGTAGAAATAAATGTCAGTACTGTCGGTTTCAGAAA
TGCCTTGCAGTGGGGATGTCTCATAATGCCATCAGGTTTGGGCGGATGCCACAGGCCGAGAAGGAGAAGC
TGTTGGCGGAGATCTCCAGTGATATCGAC
[822 nt withheld, positions 730-1551]
TACTAGAACCCAGCTTTCTTGTACAAAGTGGTTGATATCGGTAAGCCTATCCCTAACCCTCTCCTCGGTC
TCGATTCTACGTAGTAATGAACTAGTCCGTAACTTGAAAGTATTTCGATTTCTTGGCTTTATATATCTTG
TGGAAAGGACGAGCAATGGCGCTCTCAGACGTAGTC
