>Addgene plasmid #144615 | TFORF3139 | depositor partial sequence | sequence record 285961 | Barcode
GCAATGGCGCTCTCAGACGTAGTC
